>Addgene plasmid #74133 | Rlucrarr3-Flash5 | depositor partial sequence | sequence record 139003 | Rlucrarr3-Flash5
GAGAGTGCTGAAGAACGAGCAGGGGGATCTCCGGCGAGCTCTCGAGAATTCTCACGCGTCTGCAGGATAT
CAAGCTTGCGTTACCGGATCCATGGGTGAAAAACCAGGGACCAGGGTCTTCAAGAAGTCGAGCCCTAACT
GCAAGCTCACCGTGTACTTGGGCAAGCGTGACTTTGTGGATCACTTGGACAAAGTGGATCCTGTCGATGG
TGTGGTGCTTGTGGATCCTGACTACTTGAAGGACCGGAAAGTGTTTGTGACCCTCACCTGTGCCTTCCGC
TATGGCCGAGAAGACCTGGATGTACTGGGCCTGTCTTTCCGCAAAGATCTGTTCATCGCCACCTACCAGG
CCTTCCCCCCCATGCCCAACCCACCTCGGCCCCCCACCCGCCTACAGGACCGACTGCTGAAGAAGTTGGG
CCAGCATGCCCACCCCTTTTTTTTCACAATACCCCAGAATTTGCCTTGCTCCGTCACACTGCAGCCAGGA
CCGGAGGACACAGGGAAGGCCTGTGGAGTAGACTTTGAGATTCGAGCCTTCTGTGCCAAATCTATAGAAG
AAAAAAGCCACAAAAGGAACTCCGTGCGGCTTATCATCAGAAAGGTACAGTTTGCTCCTGAGACACCCGG
CCCCCAGCCATCAGCTGAAACCACACGCCACTTCCTCATGTCTGACCGGAGGTCCCTGCACCTAGAGGCT
TCCCTGGACAAAGAGCTGTACTACCATGGGGAACCCCTCAATGTCAACGTCCACGTCACCAACAATTCTG
CCAAGACCGTCAAGAAGATCAGAGTGTCTGTGAGACAGTATGCCGACATTTGCCTCTTCAGCACCGCGCA
GTACAAGTGTCCTGTGGCTCAGCTTGAACAAGATGACCAGTGTTGTCCTGGTTGTTGTGTGTCTCCCAGT
TCCACATTCTGCAAGGTGTACACCATAACCCCGCTGCTCAGTGACAACCGAGAGAAGCGTGGCCTTGCCC
TTGATGGGCAACTCAAGCACGAAGACACCAACCTGGCTTCCAGCACCATTGTGAAGGAGGGAGCCAACAA
GGAGGTGCTGGGAATCCTAGTATCCTACAGGGTCAAGGTGAAGCTGGTGGTGTCTCGAGGCGGGGATGTC
TCCGTGGAGCTACCTTTCGTCCTAATGCACCCCAAGCCCCACGACCACATCACCCTTCCCCGACCCCAGT
CAGCCCCCCGGGAAATAGACATCCCTGTGGATACCAACCTCATTGAATTCGATACCAACTATGCCACAGA
CGACGACATCGTGTTTGAGGACTTTGCGAGGCTTCGGCTGAAGGGGATGAAGGATGACGACTGTGATGAC
CAGTTCTGCTAGTCTAGAGGGCCCGGGATCCACCGGATCTAGATAAC
