>Addgene plasmid #74133 | Rlucrarr3-Flash5 | addgene partial sequence | sequence record 140349 | Arr3F5 5'-CTCAGCTTGAACAAGATG-3'
ATTCTGCAAGGTGTACACCATAACCCCGCTGCTCAGTGACAACCGAGAGAAGCGTGGCCTTGCCCTTGAT
GGGCAACTCAAGCACGAAGACACCAACCTGGCTTCCAGCACCATTGTGAAGGAGGGAGCCAACAAGGAGG
TGCTGGGAATCCTAGTATCCTACAGGGTCAAGGTGAAGCTGGTGGTGTCTCGAGGCGGGGATGTCTCCGT
GGAGCTACCTTTCGTCCTAATGCACCCCAAGCCCCACGACCACATCACCCTTCCCCGACCCCAGTCAGCC
CCCCGGGAAATAGACATCCCTGTGGATACCAACCTCATTGAATTCGATACCAACTATGCCACAGACGACG
ACATCGTGTTTGAGGACTTTGCGAGGCTTCGGCTGAAGGGGATGAAGGATGACGACTGTGATGACCAGTT
CTGCTAGTCTAGAGGGCCCGGGATCCACCGGATCTAGATAACTGATCATAATCAGCCATACCACATTTGT
AGAGGTTTTACTTGCTTTAAAAAACCTCCCACACCTCCCCCTGAACCTGAAACATAAAATGAATGCAATT
GTTGTTGTTAACTTGTTTATTGCAGCTTATAATGGTTACAAATAAAGCAATAGCATCACAAATTTCACAA
ATAAAGCATTTTTTTCACTGCATTCTAGTTGTGGTTTGTCCAAACTCATCAATGTATCTTAACGCGTAAA
TTGTAAGCGTTAATATTTTGTTAAAATTCGCGTTAAATTTTTGTTAAATCAGCTCATTTTTTAACCAATA
GGCCGAAATCGGCAAAATCCCTTATAAATCAAAAGAATAGACCGAGATAGGGT
[37 nt withheld, positions 824-860]
AAAGAACGTGGACTCCAACGTCAAAGG
[49 nt withheld, positions 888-936]
TAATCAAG
