>Addgene plasmid #74133 | Rlucrarr3-Flash5 | addgene partial sequence | sequence record 140604 | CMV-F 5'-CGCAAATGGGCGGTAGGCGTG-3'
CCGTCAGATCCGCTAGAGCCACCATGACCAGCAAGGTGTACGACCCCGAGCAGAGGAAGAGGATGATCAC
CGGCCCCCAGTGGTGGGCCAGGTGCAAGCAGATGAACGTGCTGGACAGCTTCATCAACTACTACGACAGC
GAGAAGCACGCCGAGAACGCCGTGATCTTCCTGCACGGCAACGCCGCTAGCAGCTACCTGTGGAGGCACG
TGGTGCCCCACATCGAGCCCGTGGCCAGGTGCATCATCCCCGATCTGATCGGCATGGGCAAGAGCGGCAA
GAGCGGCAACGGCAGCTACAGGCTGCTGGACCACTACAAGTACCTGACCGCCTGGTTCGAGCTCCTGAAC
CTGCCCAAGAAGATCATCTTCGTGGGCCACGACTGGGGCGCCTGCCTGGCCTTCCACTACAGCTACGAGC
ACCAGGACAAGATCAAGGCCATCGTGCACGCCGAGAGCGTGGTGGACGTGATCGAGAGCTGGGACGAGTG
GCCAGACATCGAGGAGGACATCGCCCTGATCAAGAGCGAGGAGGGCGAGAAGATGGTGCTGGAGAACAAC
TTCTTCGTGGAGACCATGCTGCCCAGCAAGATCATGAGAAAGCTGGAGCCCGAGGAGTTCGCCGCCTACC
TGGAGCCCTTCAAGGAGAAGGGCGAGGTGAGAAGACCCACCCTGAGCTGGCCCAGAGAGATCCCCCTGGT
GAAGGGCGGCAAGCCCGACGTGGTGCAGATCGTGAGAAACTACAACGCCTACCTGAGAGCCAGCGACGAC
CTGCCCAAGATGTTCATCGAGAGCGACCCCGGCTTCTTCAGCAACGCCATCGTGGAGGGCGCCAAGAAGT
TCCCCAACACCGAGTTCGTGAAGGTGAAGGGCCTGCACTTCAGCCAGGAGGACG
