>Addgene plasmid #74133 | Rlucrarr3-Flash5 | addgene partial sequence | sequence record 141133 | RlucC2-F 5'-GACGAGATGGGCAAGTACATC-3'
CTCCGGCGAGCTCTCGAGAATTCTCACGCGTCTGCAGGATATCAAGCTTGCGTTACCGGATCCATGGGTG
AAAAACCAGGGACCAGGGTCTTCAAGAAGTCGAGCCCTAACTGCAAGCTCACCGTGTACTTGGGCAAGCG
TGACTTTGTGGATCACTTGGACAAAGTGGATCCTGTCGATGGTGTGGTGCTTGTGGATCCTGACTACTTG
AAGGACCGGAAAGTGTTTGTGACCCTCACCTGTGCCTTCCGCTATGGCCGAGAAGACCTGGATGTACTGG
GCCTGTCTTTCCGCAAAGATCTGTTCATCGCCACCTACCAGGCCTTCCCCCCCATGCCCAACCCACCTCG
GCCCCCCACCCGCCTACAGGACCGACTGCTGAAGAAGTTGGGCCAGCATGCCCACCCCTTTTTTTTCACA
ATACCCCAGAATTTGCCTTGCTCCGTCACACTGCAGCCAGGACCGGAGGACACAGGGAAGGCCTGTGGAG
TAGACTTTGAGATTCGAGCCTTCTGTGCCAAATCTATAGAAGAAAAAAGCCACAAAAGGAACTCCGTGCG
GCTTATCATCAGAAAGGTACAGTTTGCTCCTGAGACACCCGGCCCCCAGCCATCAGCTGAAACCACACGC
CACTTCCTCATGTCTGACCGGAGGTCCCTGCACCTAGAGGCTTCCCTGGACAAAGAGCTGTACTACCATG
GGGAACCCCTCAATGTCAACGTCCACGTCACCAACAATTCTGCCAAGACCGTCAAGAAGATCAGAGTGTC
TGTGAGACAGTATGCCGACATTTGCCTCTTCAGCACCGCGCAGTACAAGTGTCCTGTGGCTCAGCTTGAA
CAAGATGACCAGTGTTGTCCTGGTTGTTGTGTGTCTCCCAGTTCCACATTCTGCAA
