[The description below was written by a language model from this plasmid's Addgene catalogue record.]
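Description:
Rlucrarr3-Flash5 is a mammalian expression plasmid built on a pcDNA3.1-RLucC2 backbone that encodes rat Arrestin3 (also called Arr3 or beta-arrestin2) fused at its N terminus to Renilla luciferase, the luciferase being supplied by the backbone. The arrestin coding sequence was cloned by restriction enzyme cloning between HindIII and ApaI sites, and it carries an engineered insertion of a tetracysteine FlAsH-binding motif immediately after amino acid residue 263. The plasmid is maintained in E. coli as a high-copy construct under kanamycin selection. The record does not list the promoter or terminator explicitly, but the recommended sequencing primers (CMV forward and BGH reverse) suggest the usual pcDNA3.1 arrangement, with a CMV promoter upstream and a bovine growth hormone polyadenylation signal downstream of the insert. No feature table is provided, so the origin of replication and any mammalian selection marker cannot be confirmed.

The construct serves as an intramolecular FlAsH-BRET reporter of arrestin conformation. The tetracysteine motif binds the membrane-permeant biarsenical fluorescein dye FlAsH, which becomes fluorescent on binding and acts as an energy acceptor for light emitted by the N-terminal Renilla luciferase donor. Because energy transfer depends on the distance and orientation between donor and acceptor, changes in the BRET signal report structural rearrangements of Arrestin3 around the labelled position. The name suggests it is one of a series of sensors with the motif placed at different sites, which together would probe different regions of the protein, although the record describes only this one position.
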