Addgene plasmid #74133: Rlucrarr3-Flash5
Purpose: FlAsH-BRET reporter to monitor conformational changes in Arrestin3. Insertion of FlAsH motif (CCPGCC) following amino acid residue 263 of Arrestin.
Depositing lab: Louis Luttrell. Depositing organization: Medical University of South Carolina. Publication: The conformational signature of beta-arrestin2 predicts its trafficking and signalling functions. Lee MH, Appleton KM, Strungs EG, Kwon JY, Morinelli TA, Peterson YK, Laporte SA, Luttrell LM. Nature. 2016 Mar 31;531(7596):665-8. doi: 10.1038/nature17154. Epub 2016 Mar 23. PubMed 27007854.
Backbone
  Vector backbone: pcDNA3.1-RLucC2
  Backbone manufacturer: gift from M. Bouvier (University of Montreal)
  Vector type: Mammalian Expression
Growth in bacteria
  Bacterial resistance: Kanamycin, 50 μg/mL
  Growth temperature: 37°C
  Growth strain: DH5alpha
  Copy number: High Copy
Gene/Insert
  Gene/Insert name: Arrestin3 (alt name: Arr3, beta-Arrestin2)
  Species: R. norvegicus (rat)
  Mutation: Insertion of FlAsH motif (CCPGCC) following amino acid residue 263.
  Tag / fusion protein: Renilla luciferase (rLuc) (N terminal on backbone)
  Cloning method: Restriction Enzyme; 5′ cloning site HindIII (unknown if destroyed); 3′ cloning site ApaI (unknown if destroyed)
  Sequencing primers: 5′ CMV-forward; 3′ BGH-Rev
Resource information
  A portion of this plasmid was derived from a plasmid made by: pcDNA3.1-rLuc-arrestin3 backbone was a gift from M. Bouvier (University of Montreal, Montreal Quebec, Canada)
Terms and licenses: Academic/Nonprofit Terms; Industry Terms: Not Available to Industry
How to cite: Rlucrarr3-Flash5 was a gift from Louis Luttrell (Addgene plasmid # 74133 ; http://n2t.net/addgene:74133 ; RRID:Addgene_74133)
